Addgene plasmid #156783: pD649-HAsp-SIRPA-Fc(DAPA)-AviTag-6xHis
Purpose: Mammalian expression of cell-surface protein extracellular domain fused to Fc(DAPA)-Avi-6xHis. Protein is secreted from cells.
Depositing lab: Chris Garcia. Depositing organization: Stanford University. Publication: A Human IgSF Cell-Surface Interactome Reveals a Complex Network of Protein-Protein Interactions. Wojtowicz WM, Vielmetter J, Fernandes RA, Siepe DH, Eastman CL, Chisholm GB, Cox S, Klock H, Anderson PW, Rue SM, Miller JJ, Glaser SM, Bragstad ML, Vance J, Lam AW, Lesley SA, Zinn K, Garcia KC. Cell. 2020 Aug 20;182(4):1027-1043.e17. doi: 10.1016/j.cell.2020.07.025. PubMed 32822567.
Backbone
  Vector backbone: pD649
  Backbone size w/o insert (bp): 6106
  Vector type: Mammalian Expression
Growth in bacteria
  Bacterial resistance: Ampicillin, 100 μg/mL
  Growth temperature: 37°C
  Growth strain: DH5alpha
  Copy number: High Copy
Gene/Insert
  Gene/Insert name: SIRPA (alt name: SHPS1)
  Species: H. sapiens (human)
  Insert size (bp): 1029
  Mutation: Fc region of human IgG contains D265A and P329A mutations (DAPA)
  Entrez Gene: SIRPA (a.k.a. BIT, CD172A, MFR, MYD-1, P84, PTPNS1, SHPS1, SIRP)
  Promoter: CMV/SP6
  Tag / fusion protein: Fc(DAPA)-AviTag-6xHis (C terminal on backbone)
  Cloning method: Restriction Enzyme; 5′ cloning site GCGGCCGC (not destroyed); 3′ cloning site GGCGCGCC (not destroyed)
  Sequencing primers: 5′ ATTTAGGTGACACTATAG; 3′ CACGTACCAGTTGAACTTCACC
Resource information
  A portion of this plasmid was derived from a plasmid made by: synthesis by ThermoFisher
Terms and licenses: Academic/Nonprofit Terms; Industry Terms: Not Available to Industry
Depositor comments: Some plasmids in this collection may have an IS4-like element ISVsa5 family transposase upstream of the CMV promoter.
How to cite: pD649-HAsp-SIRPA-Fc(DAPA)-AviTag-6xHis was a gift from Chris Garcia (Addgene plasmid # 156783 ; http://n2t.net/addgene:156783 ; RRID:Addgene_156783)
