[The description below was written by a language model from this plasmid's Addgene catalogue record and pLannotate feature annotations shown in this document.]
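Description:
pD649-HAsp-SIRPA-Fc(DAPA)-AviTag-6xHis is a mammalian expression plasmid built on the pD649 backbone for secreted production of the extracellular domain of human SIRPA (also known as SHPS1 or CD172A). It is maintained in E. coli as a high-copy plasmid through a ColE1/pUC-type origin and selected with ampicillin via the β-lactamase gene. The sequenced record is 7,135 nt, consistent with the stated backbone and insert sizes.

Expression is driven by the CMV immediate early enhancer and promoter, followed by a fragment of CMV intron A. An SP6 phage promoter lies just upstream of the coding region and could serve for in vitro transcription or as a sequencing primer site. The open reading frame begins with a leader peptide: the plasmid name indicates an HA signal peptide, although the automated annotation matched a short fragment of a mouse IgH signal sequence there. The SIRPA ectodomain follows, cloned between preserved NotI and AscI sites. The annotation tool labelled this segment as the closely related paralogue SIRPB1, but the catalogue entry identifies it as SIRPA. It is fused at its C terminus to a human IgG1 Fc carrying the D265A and P329A (DAPA) substitutions, which are generally used to reduce Fc effector functions. An AviTag for site-specific biotinylation and a 6xHis tag for affinity purification follow the Fc, though neither tag was annotated. A bGH polyadenylation signal ends the transcript.

A separate SV40/EM7-driven cassette contains a puromycin N-acetyltransferase sequence with an SV40 poly(A) signal, which may allow selection in mammalian cells. Other annotated items are small vector remnants. The depositor notes that some plasmids in this collection may carry an IS4-like transposase upstream of the CMV promoter, but no such feature is annotated here. The construct belongs to a collection used to map human IgSF cell-surface protein interactions.
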