Features (pLannotate 1.2.2; 21 found; start..end, strand, type, name):
     77..380     +  enhancer       CMV enhancer: human cytomegalovirus immediate early enhancer
    381..584     +  promoter       CMV promoter: human cytomegalovirus (CMV) immediate early promoter
    720..763     +  intron         CMV intron (fragment): modified intron A from human cytomegalovirus
    815..833     +  promoter       SP6 promoter: promoter for bacteriophage SP6 RNA polymerase
    837..874     +  CDS            IgH signal sequence (fragment): signal sequence from the mouse immunoglobulin heavy chain variable region
    977..1975    +  CDS            SIRPB1 (fragment): SIRBL_HUMAN - Experimental evidence at protein level: Swiss-Prot protein existence level 1. Immunoglobulin-like cell surface receptor involved in the negative regulation of receptor tyrosine kinase-coupled signaling processes. From Homo sapiens (Human).
   2027..2704    +  CDS            IGHG1 (fragment): IGHG1_HUMAN - Experimental evidence at protein level: Swiss-Prot protein existence level 1. Constant region of immunoglobulin heavy chains. Immunoglobulins, also known as antibodies, are membrane-bound or secreted glycoproteins produced by B lymphocytes. In the recognition phase of humoral immunity, the membrane-bound immunoglobulins serve as receptors which, upon binding of a specific antigen, trigger the clonal expansion and differentiation of B lymphocytes into immunoglobulins- secreting plasma cells. Secreted immunoglobulins mediate the effector phase of humoral immunity, which results in
   2919..3030    +  polyA_signal   bGH poly(A) signal: bovine growth hormone polyadenylation signal
   3031..3139    +  rep_origin     f1 ori (fragment): f1 bacteriophage origin of replication; arrow indicates direction of (+) strand synthesis
   3153..3482    +  promoter       SV40 promoter: SV40 enhancer and early promoter
   3530..3577    +  promoter       EM7 promoter: synthetic bacterial promoter&nbsp
   3596..4195    +  CDS            PuroR (fragment): puromycin N-acetyltransferase; pac from Streptomyces; confers resistance to puromycin
   4205..4330    +  CDS            ble (fragment): BLE_KLEPN - Experimental evidence at protein level: Swiss-Prot protein existence level 1. Binding protein with a strong affinity to the bleomycin family of antibiotics. Binds to CL990; an antimitotic-antibiotic compound. From Klebsiella pneumoniae.
   4325..4446    +  polyA_signal   SV40 poly(A) signal: SV40 polyadenylation signal
   4499..5359    -  CDS            AmpR: β-lactamase; bla; confers resistance to ampicillin, carbenicillin, and related antibiotics
   5362..5458    -  promoter       AmpR promoter (fragment): bla
   5488..5512    -  CDS            KanR (fragment): aminoglycoside phosphotransferase; aph(3')-Ia; confers resistance to kanamycin
   5623..6211    +  rep_origin     ori: high-copy-number ColE1/pMB1/pBR322/pUC origin of replication
   6436..6453    +  terminator     rrnB T2 terminator (fragment): transcription terminator T2 from the E. coli rrnB gene
   6478..6497    -  CDS            lacZα (fragment): LacZα fragment of β-galactosidase; lacZ fragment
   6953..6969    +  protein_bind   lac operator: The lac repressor binds to the lac operator to inhibit transcription in E. coli. This inhibition can be relieved by adding lactose or isopropyl-β-D-thiogalactopyranoside (IPTG). lac repressor encoded by lacI
>Addgene plasmid #156783 | pD649-HAsp-SIRPA-Fc(DAPA)-AviTag-6xHis | addgene full sequence | sequence record 396945 | Addgene NGS Result
GGCATTGATTATTGACTAGTTATTAATAGTAATCAATTACGGGGTCATTAGTTCATAGCCCATATATGGA
GTTCCGCGTTACATAACTTACGGTAAATGGCCCGCCTGGCTGACCGCCCAACGACCCCCGCCCATTGACG
TCAATAATGACGTATGTTCCCATAGTAACGCCAATAGGGACTTTCCATTGACGTCAATGGGTGGAGTATT
TACGGTAAACTGCCCACTTGGCAGTACATCAAGTGTATCATATGCCAAGTACGCCCCCTATTGACGTCAA
TGACGGTAAATGGCCCGCCTGGCATTATGCCCAGTACATGACCTTATGGGACTTTCCTACTTGGCAGTAC
ATCTACGTATTAGTCATCGCTATTACCATGGTGATGCGGTTTTGGCAGTACATCAATGGGCGTGGATAGC
GGTTTGACTCACGGGGATTTCCAAGTCTCCACCCCATTGACGTCAATGGGAGTTTGTTTTGGCACCAAAA
TCAACGGGACTTTCCAAAATGTCGTAACAACTCCGCCCCATTGACGCAAATGGGCGGTAGGCGTGTACGG
TGGGAGGTCTATATAAGCAGAGCTCGTTTAGTGAACCGTCAGATCGCCTGGAGACGCCATCCACGCTGTT
TTGACCTCCATAGAAGACACCGGGACCGATCCAGCCTCCGCGGCCGGGAACGGTGCATTGGAACGCGGAT
TCCCCGTGCCAAGAGTGACGTAAGTACCGCCTATAGAGTCTATAGGCCCACCCCCTTGGCTTCGTTAGAA
CGCGGCTACAATTAATACATAACCTTATGTATCATACACATACGATTTAGGTGACACTATAGAATAACAT
CCACTTTGCCTTTCTCTCCACAGGTGTCCACTCCCAGGTCCAACTGCACCTCGGTTCTATCGAAAACGCG
CCTGCTAGCGCCACCATGAAGACCATCATTGCCCTGAGCTACATCTTCTGCCTGGTGTTCGCTGCGGCCG
CCGAAGAGGAACTGCAAGTGATCCAGCCTGACAAGTCTGTGCTGGTGGCTGCCGGCGAAACAGCCACACT
GAGATGTACCGCCACCTCTCTGATCCCTGTGGGCCCTATTCAGTGGTTTAGAGGCGCCGGACCTGGCAGA
GAGCTGATCTACAATCAGAAAGAGGGACACTTCCCCAGAGTGACCACCGTGTCCGACCTGACCAAGCGGA
ACAACATGGACTTCAGCATCCGGATCGGCAACATCACACCAGCCGATGCCGGCACCTACTACTGCGTGAA
GTTTAGAAAGGGCAGCCCCGACGACGTGGAATTCAAATCTGGCGCCGGAACAGAGCTGTCTGTGCGGGCT
AAACCTAGCGCTCCTGTGGTTTCTGGACCTGCCGCTAGAGCTACACCTCAGCACACCGTGTCTTTTACCT
GCGAGAGCCACGGCTTCAGCCCCAGAGATATCACCCTGAAGTGGTTCAAGAACGGCAACGAGCTGAGCGA
CTTCCAGACCAATGTGGACCCTGTGGGAGAGAGCGTGTCCTACTCTATCCACAGCACAGCCAAGGTGGTG
CTGACCAGAGAAGATGTGCACTCCCAAGTGATCTGCGAGGTGGCCCATGTGACACTGCAAGGCGATCCTC
TGAGAGGCACCGCCAACCTGAGCGAGACAATCAGAGTGCCTCCTACACTGGAAGTGACCCAGCAGCCTGT
CAGAGCCGAGAATCAAGTGAACGTGACCTGCCAAGTGCGGAAGTTCTACCCTCAGAGACTGCAGCTGACC
TGGCTGGAAAACGGCAATGTGTCCAGAACCGAGACAGCCAGCACCGTGACAGAGAACAAGGACGGCACAT
ACAACTGGATGAGCTGGCTGCTGGTCAATGTGTCTGCCCACAGAGATGACGTGAAGCTGACATGCCAGGT
GGAACACGATGGACAGCCTGCCGTGTCTAAGAGCCACGACCTGAAAGTGTCTGCTCACCCCAAAGAGCAG
GGCTCTAACACAGCCGCCGAGAACACAGGCAGCAACGAGCGGAACATCTATGGCGCGCCGGGCGGCGACA
AGACCCACACCTGCCCCCCCTGCCCAGCTCCAGAACTGCTGGGAGGGCCTTCCGTGTTCCTGTTCCCCCC
CAAGCCCAAGGACACCCTGATGATCAGCAGGACCCCCGAGGTGACCTGCGTGGTGGTGGCCGTGTCCCAC
GAGGACCCAGAGGTGAAGTTCAACTGGTACGTGGACGGCGTGGAGGTGCACAACGCCAAGACCAAGCCCA
GAGAGGAGCAGTACAACAGCACCTACAGGGTGGTGTCCGTGCTGACCGTGCTGCACCAGGACTGGCTGAA
CGGCAAAGAATACAAGTGCAAAGTCTCCAACAAGGCCCTGGCTGCCCCAATCGAAAAGACAATCAGCAAG
GCCAAGGGCCAGCCACGGGAGCCCCAGGTGTACACCCTGCCCCCCAGCCGGGAGGAGATGACCAAGAACC
AGGTGTCCCTGACCTGTCTGGTGAAGGGCTTCTACCCCAGCGATATCGCCGTGGAGTGGGAGAGCAACGG
CCAGCCCGAGAACAACTACAAGACCACCCCCCCAGTGCTGGACAGCGACGGCAGCTTCTTCCTGTACAGC
AAGCTGACCGTGGACAAGTCCAGGTGGCAGCAGGGCAACGTGTTCAGCTGCAGCGTGATGCACGAGGCCC
TGCACAACCACTACACCCAGAAGTCCCTGAGCCTGAGCCCCGGCGGCAGCGGTCTTAATGATATTTTCGA
GGCTCAGAAGATTGAGTGGCATGAACACCACCACCATCACCACTAAGGCCGGCCTGTAGTCACTGGCACA
ACGCGTTACCCGGTAAGCCAATCGGGTATACACGGTCGTCATACTGCAGACAGGGTTCTTCTACTTTGCA
AGATAGTCTTGAGTAGTAAAATAAATAGATAGAGAAAATCAGCCTCGACTGTGCCTTCTAGTTGCCAGCC
ATCTGTTGTTTGCCCCTCCCCCGTGCCTTCCTTGACCCTGGAAGGTGCCACTCCCACTGTCCTTTCCTAA
TAAAATGAGGAAATTGCATCACAACACTCAACCCTATCTCGGTCTATTCTTTTGATTTATAAGGGATTTT
GCCGATTTCGGCCTATTGGTTAAAAAATGAGCTGATTTAACAAAAATTTAACGCGAATTAATTCTGTGGA
ATGTGTGTCAGTTAGGGTGTGGAAAGTCCCCAGGCTCCCCAGCAGGCAGAAGTATGCAAAGCATGCATCT
CAATTAGTCAGCAACCAGGTGTGGAAAGTCCCCAGGCTCCCCAGCAGGCAGAAGTATGCAAAGCATGCAT
CTCAATTAGTCAGCAACCATAGTCCCGCCCCTAACTCCGCCCATCCCGCCCCTAACTCCGCCCAGTTCCG
CCCATTCTCCGCCCCATGGCTGACTAATTTTTTTTATTTATGCAGAGGCCGAGGCCGCCTCTGCCTCTGA
GCTATTCCAGAAGTAGTGAGGAGGCTTTTTTGGAGGCCTAGGCTTTTGCAAAAAGCTCCCGGGAGCTTGT
ATATCCATTTTCGGATCTGATCAGCACGTGTTGACAATTAATCATCGGCATAGTATATCGGCATAGTATA
ATACGACAAGGTGAGGAACTAAACCATGACCGAGTACAAGCCCACGGTGCGCCTCGCCACCCGCGACGAC
GTCCCCAGGGCCGTACGCACCCTCGCCGCCGCGTTCGCCGACTACCCCGCCACGCGCCACACCGTCGATC
CGGACCGCCACATCGAGCGGGTCACCGAGCTGCAAGAACTCTTCCTCACGCGCGTCGGGCTCGACATCGG
CAAGGTGTGGGTCGCGGACGACGGCGCCGCGGTGGCGGTCTGGACCACGCCGGAGAGCGTCGAAGCGGGG
GCGGTGTTCGCCGAGATCGGCCCGCGCATGGCCGAGTTGAGCGGTTCCCGGCTGGCCGCGCAGCAACAGA
TGGAAGGCCTCCTGGCGCCGCACCGGCCCAAGGAGCCCGCGTGGTTCCTGGCCACCGTCGGCGTCTCGCC
CGACCACCAGGGCAAGGGTCTGGGCAGCGCCGTCGTGCTCCCCGGAGTGGAGGCGGCCGAGCGCGCCGGG
GTGCCCGCCTTCCTGGAGACATCCGCGCCCCGCAACCTCCCCTTCTACGAGCGGCTCGGCTTCACCGTCA
CCGCCGACGTCGAGGTGCCCGAAGGACCGCGCACCTGGTGCATGACCCGCAAGCCCGGTGCCTGACACGT
GCTACGAGATTTCGATTCCACCGCCGCCTTCTATGAAAGGTTGGGCTTCGGAATCGTTTTCCGGGACGCC
GGCTGGATGATCCTCCAGCGCGGGGATCTCATGCTGGAGTTCTTCGCCCACCCCAACTTGTTTATTGCAG
CTTATAATGGTTACAAATAAAGCAATAGCATCACAAATTTCACAAATAAAGCATTTTTTTCACTGCATTC
TAGTTGTGGTTTGTCCAAACTCATCAATGTATCTTATCATGTCTGTATACCGTCGACCTCTAGCTAGAGC
TTGGCGTAATCATGGTCATTACCAATGCTTAATCAGTGAGGCACCTATCTCAGCGATCTGTCTATTTCGT
TCATCCATAGTTGCCTGACTCCCCGTCGTGTAGATAACTACGATACGGGAGGGCTTACCATCTGGCCCCA
GCGCTGCGATGATACCGCGAGAACCACGCTCACCGGCTCCGGATTTATCAGCAATAAACCAGCCAGCCGG
AAGGGCCGAGCGCAGAAGTGGTCCTGCAACTTTATCCGCCTCCATCCAGTCTATTAATTGTTGCCGGGAA
GCTAGAGTAAGTAGTTCGCCAGTTAATAGTTTGCGCAACGTTGTTGCCATCGCTACAGGCATCGTGGTGT
CACGCTCGTCGTTTGGTATGGCTTCATTCAGCTCCGGTTCCCAACGATCAAGGCGAGTTACATGATCCCC
CATGTTGTGCAAAAAAGCGGTTAGCTCCTTCGGTCCTCCGATCGTTGTCAGAAGTAAGTTGGCCGCAGTG
TTATCACTCATGGTTATGGCAGCACTGCATAATTCTCTTACTGTCATGCCATCCGTAAGATGCTTTTCTG
TGACTGGTGAGTACTCAACCAAGTCATTCTGAGAATAGTGTATGCGGCGACCGAGTTGCTCTTGCCCGGC
GTCAATACGGGATAATACCGCGCCACATAGCAGAACTTTAAAAGTGCTCATCATTGGAAAACGTTCTTCG
GGGCGAAAACTCTCAAGGATCTTACCGCTGTTGAGATCCAGTTCGATGTAACCCACTCGTGCACCCAACT
GATCTTCAGCATCTTTTACTTTCACCAGCGTTTCTGGGTGAGCAAAAACAGGAAGGCAAAATGCCGCAAA
AAAGGGAATAAGGGCGACACGGAAATGTTGAATACTCATATTCTTCCTTTTTCAATATTATTGAAGCATT
TATCAGGGTTATTGTCTCATGAGCGGATACATATTTGAATGTATTTAGAAAAATAAACAAATAGGGGTCA
GTGTTACAACCAATTAACCAATTCTGAACATTATCGCGAGCCCATTTATACCTGAATATGGCTCATAACA
CCCCTTGCTCATGACCAAAATCCCTTAACGTGAGTTACGCGCGCGTCGTTCCACTGAGCGTCAGACCCCG
TAGAAAAGATCAAAGGATCTTCTTGAGATCCTTTTTTTCTGCGCGTAATCTGCTGCTTGCAAACAAAAAA
ACCACCGCTACCAGCGGTGGTTTGTTTGCCGGATCAAGAGCTACCAACTCTTTTTCCGAAGGTAACTGGC
TTCAGCAGAGCGCAGATACCAAATACTGTTCTTCTAGTGTAGCCGTAGTTAGCCCACCACTTCAAGAACT
CTGTAGCACCGCCTACATACCTCGCTCTGCTAATCCTGTTACCAGTGGCTGCTGCCAGTGGCGATAAGTC
GTGTCTTACCGGGTTGGACTCAAGACGATAGTTACCGGATAAGGCGCAGCGGTCGGGCTGAACGGGGGGT
TCGTGCACACAGCCCAGCTTGGAGCGAACGACCTACACCGAACTGAGATACCTACAGCGTGAGCTATGAG
AAAGCGCCACGCTTCCCGAAGGGAGAAAGGCGGACAGGTATCCGGTAAGCGGCAGGGTCGGAACAGGAGA
GCGCACGAGGGAGCTTCCAGGGGGAAACGCCTGGTATCTTTATAGTCCTGTCGGGTTTCGCCACCTCTGA
CTTGAGCGTCGATTTTTGTGATGCTCGTCAGGGGGGCGGAGCCTATGGAAAAACGCCAGCAACGCGGCCT
TTTTACGGTTCCTGGCCTTTTGCTGGCCTTTTGCTCACATGTTCTTTCCTGCGTTATCCCCTGATTCTGT
GGATAACCGTATTACCGCCTTTGAGTGAGCTGATACCGCTCGCCGCAGCCGAACGACCGAGCGCAGCGAG
TCAGTGAGCGAGGAAGCGGAAGGCGAGAGTAGGGAACTGCCAGGCATCAAACTAAGCAGAAGGCCCCTGA
CGGATGGCCTTTTTGCGTTTCTACAAACTCTTTCTGTGTTGTAAAACGACGGCCAGTCTTAAGCTCGGGC
CCCCTGGGCGGTTCTGATAACGAGTAATCGTTAATCCGCAAATAACGTAAAAACCCGCTTCGGCGGGTTT
TTTTATGGGGGGAGTTTAGGGAAAGAGCATTTGTCAGAATATTTAAGGGCGCCTGTCACTTTGCTTGATA
TATGAGAATTATTTAACCTTATAAATGAGAAAAAAGCAACGCACTTTAAATAAGATACGTTGCTTTTTCG
ATTGATGAACACCTATAATTAAACTATTCATCTATTATTTATGATTTTTTGTATATACAATATTTCTAGT
TTGTTAAAGAGAATTAAGAAAATAAATCTCGAAAATAATAAAGGGAAAATCAGTTTTTGATATCAAAATT
ATACATGTCAACGATAATACAAAATATAATACAAACTATAAGATGTTATCAGTATTTATTATCATTTAGA
ATAAATTTTGTGTCGCCCTTAATTGTGAGCGGATAACAATTACGAGCTTCATGCACAGTGGCGTTGACTC
AATATTGGCCATTAGCCATATTATTCATTGGTTATATAGCATAAATCAATATTGGCTATTGGCCATTGCA
TACGTTGTATCTATATCATAATATGTACATTTATATTGGCTCATGTCCAATATGACCGCCATGTT
