>Addgene plasmid #156783 | pD649-HAsp-SIRPA-Fc(DAPA)-AviTag-6xHis | depositor partial sequence | sequence record 302676 | insert (extracellular domain)
GAAGAGGAACTGCAAGTGATCCAGCCTGACAAGTCTGTGCTGGTGGCTGCCGGCGAAACAGCCACACTGA
GATGTACCGCCACCTCTCTGATCCCTGTGGGCCCTATTCAGTGGTTTAGAGGCGCCGGACCTGGCAGAGA
GCTGATCTACAATCAGAAAGAGGGACACTTCCCCAGAGTGACCACCGTGTCCGACCTGACCAAGCGGAAC
AACATGGACTTCAGCATCCGGATCGGCAACATCACACCAGCCGATGCCGGCACCTACTACTGCGTGAAGT
TTAGAAAGGGCAGCCCCGACGACGTGGAATTCAAATCTGGCGCCGGAACAGAGCTGTCTGTGCGGGCTAA
ACCTAGCGCTCCTGTGGTTTCTGGACCTGCCGCTAGAGCTACACCTCAGCACACCGTGTCTTTTACCTGC
GAGAGCCACGGCTTCAGCCCCAGAGATATCACCCTGAAGTGGTTCAAGAACGGCAACGAGCTGAGCGACT
TCCAGACCAATGTGGACCCTGTGGGAGAGAGCGTGTCCTACTCTATCCACAGCACAGCCAAGGTGGTGCT
GACCAGAGAAGATGTGCACTCCCAAGTGATCTGCGAGGTGGCCCATGTGACACTGCAAGGCGATCCTCTG
AGAGGCACCGCCAACCTGAGCGAGACAATCAGAGTGCCTCCTACACTGGAAGTGACCCAGCAGCCTGTCA
GAGCCGAGAATCAAGTGAACGTGACCTGCCAAGTGCGGAAGTTCTACCCTCAGAGACTGCAGCTGACCTG
GCTGGAAAACGGCAATGTGTCCAGAACCGAGACAGCCAGCACCGTGACAGAGAACAAGGACGGCACATAC
AACTGGATGAGCTGGCTGCTGGTCAATGTGTCTGCCCACAGAGATGACGTGAAGCTGACATGCCAGGTGG
AACACGATGGACAGCCTGCCGTGTCTAAGAGCCACGACCTGAAAGTGTCTGCTCACCCCAAAGAGCAGGG
CTCTAACACAGCCGCCGAGAACACAGGCAGCAACGAGCGGAACATCTAT
